>Addgene plasmid #98215 | UKNP3.1.2 | depositor full sequence | sequence record 180043 | UKNP3.1.2 sequence 6829 bps
TCATAGGATCCATGGGTTGCTCTTTTTCTATCTTCCTTCTTGCTCTGTTCTCTTGCCTAATCCATCCAGC
AGCTAGTTTAGAGTGGCGGAACACGTCTGGCCTCTACATCCTTACCAACGACTGCCCCAATAGCAGTATT
GTGTATGAGGCCGATGACGTTATTCTGCACACACCTGGCTGTATACCTTGTGTTCAGGACGGCAATACAT
CCACGTGCTGGACCTCAGTGACACCTACAGTGGCAGTCAGATACGTCGGAGCTACCACCGCTTCGATACG
CAGTCATGTAGACCTGCTGGTAGGCGCGGCCACGATGTGCTCTGCGCTCTACGTGGGTGACGCGTGTGGG
GCCGTCTTCCTCGTGGGACAGGCCTTCACGTTCAGACCCCGTCGCCATCAAACGGTCCAGACCTGCAACT
GCTCGCTGTACCCAGGCCATCTCACGGGACATCGAATGGCTTGGGATATGATGATGAATTGGTCCCCCGC
TGTGGGTATGGTAGTGGCGCACGTCCTGCGTCTGCCCCAGACCTTGTTCGACATAATAGCCGGGGCCCAT
TGGGGCATCTTGGCGGGCCTAGCCTATTACTCCATGCAGGGCAACTGGGCCAAGGTCGTTATCATCATGG
TTATGTTTTCAGGGGTTGACGCTTCTACATACACCACCGGTGGCCAAGCAGCTCGTGGTGCCCGTGGGAT
AGCTGGTCTTTTTGATCTGGGCGCCCGACAGAACCTGCAGCTGGTTAACACCAATGGCTCGTGGCACATC
AACAGGACAGCCCTGAACTGCAATGAGTCCATAAACACGGGGTTCATAGCAGGGTTGTTTTACTACCATA
AGTTCAACTCTACTGGGTGTCCTCAAAGGCTCAGCAGCTGCAAGCCCATCACTTCCTTCAGGCAGGGGTG
GGGCCCTTTGACAGATGCTAACATCACCGGTTCCTCTGATGACAAACCGTACTGCTGGCACTACGCACCT
AGACCTTGTGAGTCTGTCCCAGCATCAAAAGTCTGCGGCCCTGTGTACTGCTTCACACCATCGCCAGTGG
TTGTAGGCACTACTGATGCTAAGGGCGTCCCAACCTACACCTGGGGTGCGAATGAGACAGACGTGTTCCT
GCTGAATTCCCTGCGGCCTCCCAAAGGTCGGTGGTTCGGGTGCACCTGGATGAACTCTACGGGGTTTACC
AAGACGTGCGGAGCCCCCCCTTGTAACATCTATGGGGGTGGGGGGAATTCCAAAAATGAGTCAGACCTCT
TCTGCCCCACCGACTGCTTCAGGAAACATCCTGAGGCCACATACAGCCGGTGTGGTGCGGGGCCCTGGTT
GACACCTCGGTGCATGGTCGACTATCCATACCGGCTTTGGCACTACCCATGTACAGTCAATTTCACATTG
TTCCAGGTGAGGATGTTTGTGGGCGGGTTTGAACACCGGTTTACCGCCGCTTGCAACTGGACCAGGGGGG
AGCGCTGCGATATCGAGGATCGCGACCGCAGCGAGCAACATCCGCTGCTACATTCAACAACTGAGCTCGC
TATACTGCCTTGCTCCTTCACGCCCATGCCCGCATTGTCGACAGGTCTAATACACCTCCACCAAAACATC
GTGGATGTCCAATACCTCTATGGCGTTGGATCTGGCATGGTGGGATGGGCGTTGAAATGGGAGTTCGTTG
TCCTCGTCTTCCTCCTCCTAGCAGATGCACGCGTGTGCGTTGCCCTTTGGCTGATGCTGATGATTTCACA
GGCGGAAGCATAAGCTTATAAGCCGAATTCTGCAGATATCCAGCACAGTGGCGGCCGCTCGAGTCTAGAG
GGCCCGTTTAAACCCGCTGATCAGCCTCGACTGTGCCTTCTAGTTGCCAGCCATCTGTTGTTTGCCCCTC
CCCCGTGCCTTCCTTGACCCTGGAAGGTGCCACTCCCACTGTCCTTTCCTAATAAAATGAGGAAATTGCA
TCGCATTGTCTGAGTAGGTGTCATTCTATTCTGGGGGGTGGGGTGGGGCAGGACAGCAAGGGGGAGGATT
GGGAAGACAATAGCAGGCATGCTGGGGATGCGGTGGGCTCTATGGCTTCTGAGGCGGAAAGAACCAGTGG
CGGTAATACGGTTATCCACAGAATCAGGGGATAACGCAGGAAAGAACATGTGAGCAAAAGGCCAGCAAAA
GGCCAGGAACCGTAAAAAGGCCGCGTTGCTGGCGTTTTTCCATAGGCTCCGCCCCCCTGACGAGCATCAC
AAAAATCGACGCTCAAGTCAGAGGTGGCGAAACCCGACAGGACTATAAAGATACCAGGCGTTTCCCCCTG
GAAGCTCCCTCGTGCGCTCTCCTGTTCCGACCCTGCCGCTTACCGGATACCTGTCCGCCTTTCTCCCTTC
GGGAAGCGTGGCGCTTTCTCATAGCTCACGCTGTAGGTATCTCAGTTCGGTGTAGGTCGTTCGCTCCAAG
CTGGGCTGTGTGCACGAACCCCCCGTTCAGCCCGACCGCTGCGCCTTATCCGGTAACTATCGTCTTGAGT
CCAACCCGGTAAGACACGACTTATCGCCACTGGCAGCAGCCACTGGTAACAGGATTAGCAGAGCGAGGTA
TGTAGGCGGTGCTACAGAGTTCTTGAAGTGGTGGCCTAACTACGGCTACACTAGAAGGACAGTATTTGGT
ATCTGCGCTCTGCTGAAGCCAGTTACCTTCGGAAAAAGAGTTGGTAGCTCTTGATCCGGCAAACAAACCA
CCGCTGGTAGCGGTGGTTTTTTTGTTTGCAAGCAGCAGATTACGCGCAGAAAAAAAGGATCTCAAGAAGA
TCCTTTGATCTTTTCTACGGGGTCTGACGCTCAGTGGAACGAAAACTCACGTTAAGGGATTTTGGTCATG
AGATTATCAAAAAGGATCTTCACCTAGATCCTTTTAAATTAAAAATGAAGTTTTAAATCAATCTAAAGTA
TATATGAGTAACCTGAGGCTATGGCAGGGCCTGCCGCCCCGACGTTGGCTGCGAGCCCTGGGCCTTCACC
CGAACTTGGGGGGTGGGGTGGGGAAAAGGAAGAAACGCGGGCGTATTGGCCCCAATGGGGTCTCGGTGGG
GTATCGACAGAGTGCCAGCCCTGGGACCGAACCCCGCGTTTATGAACAAACGACCCAACACCGTGCGTTT
TATTCTGTCTTTTTATTGCCGTCATAGCGCGGGTTCCTTCCGGTATTGTCTCCTTCCGTGTTTCAGTTAG
CCTCCCCCTAGGGTGGGCGAAGAACTCCAGCATGAGATCCCCGCGCTGGAGGATCATCCAGCCGGCGTCC
CGGAAAACGATTCCGAAGCCCAACCTTTCATAGAAGGCGGCGGTGGAATCGAAATCTCGTGATGGCAGGT
TGGGCGTCGCTTGGTCGGTCATTTCGAACCCCAGAGTCCCGCTCAGAAGAACTCGTCAAGAAGGCGATAG
AAGGCGATGCGCTGCGAATCGGGAGCGGCGATACCGTAAAGCACGAGGAAGCGGTCAGCCCATTCGCCGC
CAAGCTCTTCAGCAATATCACGGGTAGCCAACGCTATGTCCTGATAGCGGTCCGCCACACCCAGCCGGCC
ACAGTCGATGAATCCAGAAAAGCGGCCATTTTCCACCATGATATTCGGCAAGCAGGCATCGCCATGGGTC
ACGACGAGATCCTCGCCGTCGGGCATGCTCGCCTTGAGCCTGGCGAACAGTTCGGCTGGCGCGAGCCCCT
GATGCTCTTGATCATCCTGATCGACAAGACCGGCTTCCATCCGAGTACGTGCTCGCTCGATGCGATGTTT
CGCTTGGTGGTCGAATGGGCAGGTAGCCGGATCAAGCGTATGCAGCCGCCGCATTGCATCAGCCATGATG
GATACTTTCTCGGCAGGAGCAAGGTGAGATGACAGGAGATCCTGCCCCGGCACTTCGCCCAATAGCAGCC
AGTCCCTTCCCGCTTCAGTGACAACGTCGAGCACAGCTGCGCAAGGAACGCCCGTCGTGGCCAGCCACGA
TAGCCGCGCTGCCTCGTCTTGCAGTTCATTCAGGGCACCGGACAGGTCGGTCTTGACAAAAAGAACCGGG
CGCCCCTGCGCTGACAGCCGGAACACGGCGGCATCAGAGCAGCCGATTGTCTGTTGTGCCCAGTCATAGC
CGAATAGCCTCTCCACCCAAGCGGCCGGAGAACCTGCGTGCAATCCATCTTGTTCAATCATGCGAAACGA
TCCTCATCCTGTCTCTTGATCGATCTTTGCAAAAGCCTAGGCCTCCAAAAAAGCCTCCTCACTACTTCTG
GAATAGCTCAGAGGCCGAGGCGGCCTCGGCCTCTGCATAAATAAAAAAAATTAGTCAGCCATGGGGCGGA
GAATGGGCGGAACTGGGCGGAGTTAGGGGCGGGATGGGCGGAGTTAGGGGCGGGACTATGGTTGCTGACT
AATTGAGATGCATGCTTTGCATACTTCTGCCTGCTGGGGAGCCTGGGGACTTTCCACACCTGGTTGCTGA
CTAATTGAGATGCATGCTTTGCATACTTCTGCCTGCTGGGGAGCCTGGGGACTTTCCACACCCTAACTGA
CACACATTCCACAGCTGGTTCTTTCCGCCTCAGGACTCTTCCTTTTTCAATAAATCAATCTAAAGTATAT
ATGAGTAAACTTGGTCTGACAGTTACCAATGCTTAATCAGTGAGGCACCTATCTCAGCGATCTGTCTATT
TCGTTCATCCATAGTTGCCTGACTCCCCGTCGTGTAGATAACTACGATACGGGAGGGCTTACCATCTGGC
CCCAGTGCTGCAATGATACCGCGAGACCCACGCTCACCGGCTCCAGATTTATCAGCAATAAACCAGCCAG
CCGGAAGGGCCGAGCGCAGAAGTGGTCCTGCAACTTTATCCGCCTCCATCCAGTCTATTAATTGTTGCCG
GGAAGCTAGAGTAAGTAGTTCGCCAGTTAATAGTTTGCGCAACGTTGTTGCCATTGCTACAGGCATCGTG
GTGTCACGCTCGTCGTTTGGTATGGCTTCATTCAGCTCCGGTTCCCAACGATCAAGGCGAGTTACATGAT
CCCCCATGTTGTGCAAAAAAGCGGTTAGCTCCTTCGGTCCTCCGATCGTTGTCAGAAGTAAGTTGGCCGC
AGTGTTATCACTCATGGTTATGGCAGCACTGCATAATTCTCTTACTGTCATGCCATCCGTAAGATGCTTT
TCTGTGACTGGTGAGTACTCAACCAAGTCATTCTGAGAATAGTGTATGCGGCGACCGAGTTGCTCTTGCC
CGGCGTCAATACGGGATAATACCGCGCCACATAGCAGAACTTTAAAAGTGCTCATCATTGGAAAACGTTC
TTCGGGGCGAAAACTCTCAAGGATCTTACCGCTGTTGAGATCCAGTTCGATGTAACCCACTCGTGCACCC
AACTGATCTTCAGCATCTTTTACTTTCACCAGCGTTTCTGGGTGAGCAAAAACAGGAAGGCAAAATGCCG
CAAAAAAGGGAATAAGGGCGACACGGAAATGTTGAATACTCATACTCTTCCTTTTTCAATATTATTGAAG
CATTTATCAGGGTTATTGTCTCATGAGCGGATACATATTTGAATGTATTTAGAAAAATAAACAAATAGGG
GTTCCGCGCACATTTCCCCGAAAAGTGCCACCTG
[124 nt withheld, positions 5635-5758]
C
[91 nt withheld, positions 5760-5850]
A
[49 nt withheld, positions 5852-5900]
CCTTTGACGTTGGAGTCCACGTTCTTT
[37 nt withheld, positions 5928-5964]
ACCCTATCTCGGTCTATTCTTTTGATTTATAAGGGATTTTGCCGATTTCGGCCTATTGGTTAAAAAATGA
GCTGATTTAACAAAAATTTAACGCGAATTTTAACAAAATATTAACGCTTACAATTTACGCGCGCGTTGAC
ATTGATTATTGACTAGTTATTAATAGTAATCAATTACGGGGTCATTAGTTCATAGCCCATATATGGAGTT
CCGCGTTACATAACTTACGGTAAATGGCCCGCCTGGCTGACCGCCCAACGACCCCCGCCCATTGACGTCA
ATAATGACGTATGTTCCCATAGTAACGCCAATAGGGACTTTCCATTGACGTCAATGGGTGGACTATTTAC
GGTAAACTGCCCACTTGGCAGTACATCAAGTGTATCATATGCCAAGTACGCCCCCTATTGACGTCAATGA
CGGTAAATGGCCCGCCTGGCATTATGCCCAGTACATGACCTTATGGGACTTTCCTACTTGGCAGTACATC
TACGTATTAGTCATCGCTATTACCATGGTGATGCGGTTTTGGCAGTACATCAATGGGCGTGGATAGCGGT
TTGACTCACGGGGATTTCCAAGTCTCCACCCCATTGACGTCAATGGGAGTTTGTTTTGGCACCAAAATCA
ACGGGACTTTCCAAAATGTCGTAACAACTCCGCCCCATTGACGCAAATGGGCGGTAGGCGTGTACGGTGG
GAGGTCTATATAAGCAGAGCTCTCTGGCTAACTAGAGAACCCACTGCTTACTGGCTTATCGAAATTAATA
CGACTCACTATAGGGAGACCCAAGCTGGCTAGCGTTTAAACTTAAGCTTGGTACCGAGCTCGGATCCACT
AGTCCAGTGTGGTGGAATTCGGCTT
Features (pLannotate 1.2.2; 17 found; start..end, strand, type, name):
     15..1760    +  CDS            POLG_HCVGL (fragment): Experimental evidence at protein level: Swiss-Prot protein existence level 1. [Protease NS2]: Cysteine protease required for the proteolytic auto-cleavage between the non-structural proteins NS2 and NS3 (By similarity). The N-terminus of NS3 is required for the function of NS2 protease (active region NS2-3) (By similarity). Promotes the initiation of viral particle assembly by mediating the interaction between structural and non-structural proteins (By similarity). From Hepatitis C virus (isolate Glasgow) (HCV).
   1851..2075    +  polyA_signal   bGH poly(A) signal: bovine growth hormone polyadenylation signal
   2079..2097    +  promoter       SV40 promoter (fragment): SV40 enhancer and early promoter
   2207..2795    -  rep_origin     ori: high-copy-number ColE1/pMB1/pBR322/pUC origin of replication
   3017..3033    +  polyA_signal   bGH poly(A) signal (fragment): bovine growth hormone polyadenylation signal
   3124..3171    -  polyA_signal   HSV TK poly(A) signal: herpes simplex virus thymidine kinase polyadenylation signal (Cole and Stacy, 1985)
   3230..3382    -  CDS            ble (fragment): BLE_KLEPN - Experimental evidence at protein level: Swiss-Prot protein existence level 1. Binding protein with a strong affinity to the bleomycin family of antibiotics. Binds to CL990; an antimitotic-antibiotic compound. From Klebsiella pneumoniae.
   3403..4191    -  CDS            NeoR/KanR: aminoglycoside phosphotransferase confers resistance to neomycin, kanamycin, and G418 (Geneticin®)
   4226..4583    -  promoter       SV40 promoter: SV40 enhancer and early promoter
   4585..4602    -  promoter       AmpR promoter (fragment): bla
   4643..5503    -  CDS            AmpR: β-lactamase; bla; confers resistance to ampicillin, carbenicillin, and related antibiotics
   5504..5608    -  promoter       AmpR promoter: bla
   5635..6063    +  rep_origin     f1 ori (sequence partly withheld): f1 bacteriophage origin of replication; arrow indicates direction of (+) strand synthesis
   6102..6481    +  enhancer       CMV enhancer: human cytomegalovirus immediate early enhancer
   6482..6685    +  promoter       CMV promoter: human cytomegalovirus (CMV) immediate early promoter
   6681..6714    +  LTR            5' LTR (truncated) (fragment): truncated 5' long terminal repeat (LTR) from HIV-1
   6730..6748    +  promoter       T7 promoter: promoter for bacteriophage T7 RNA polymerase
