>Addgene plasmid #98215 | UKNP3.1.2 | addgene full sequence | sequence record 193960 | Addgene NGS Result
GGATCCATGGGTTGCTCTTTTTCTATCTTCCTTCTTGCTCTGTTCTCTTGCCTAATCCATCCAGCAGCTA
GTTTAGAGTGGCGGAACACGTCTGGCCTCTACATCCTTACCAACGACTGCCCCAATAGCAGTATTGTGTA
TGAGGCCGATGACGTTATTCTGCACACACCTGGCTGTATACCTTGTGTTCAGGACGGCAATACATCCACG
TGCTGGACCTCAGTGACACCTACAGTGGCAGTCAGATACGTCGGAGCTACCACCGCTTCGATACGCAGTC
ATGTAGACCTGCTGGTAGGCGCGGCCACGATGTGCTCTGCGCTCTACGTGGGTGACGCGTGTGGGGCCGT
CTTCCTCGTGGGACAGGCCTTCACGTTCAGACCCCGTCGCCATCAAACGGTCCAGACCTGCAACTGCTCG
CTGTACCCAGGCCATCTCACGGGACATCGAATGGCTTGGGATATGATGATGAATTGGTCCCCCGCTGTGG
GTATGGTAGTGGCGCACGTCCTGCGTCTGCCCCAGACCTTGTTCGACATAATAGCCGGGGCCCATTGGGG
CATCTTGGCGGGCCTAGCCTATTACTCCATGCAGGGCAACTGGGCCAAGGTCGTTATCATCATGGTTATG
TTTTCAGGGGTTGACGCTTCTACATACACCACCGGTGGCCAAGCAGCTCGTGGTGCCCGTGGGATAGCTG
GTCTTTTTGATCTGGGCGCCCGACAGAACCTGCAGCTGGTTAACACCAATGGCTCGTGGCACATCAACAG
GACAGCCCTGAACTGCAATGAGTCCATAAACACGGGGTTCATAGCAGGGTTGTTTTACTACCATAAGTTC
AACTCTACTGGGTGTCCTCAAAGGCTCAGCAGCTGCAAGCCCATCACTTCCTTCAGGCAGGGGTGGGGCC
CTTTGACAGATGCTAACATCACCGGTTCCTCTGATGACAAACCGTACTGCTGGCACTACGCACCTAGACC
TTGTGAGTCTGTCCCAGCATCAAAAGTCTGCGGCCCTGTGTACTGCTTCACACCATCGCCAGTGGTTGTA
GGCACTACTGATGCTAAGGGCGTCCCAACCTACACCTGGGGTGCGAATGAGACAGACGTGTTCCTGCTGA
ATTCCCTGCGGCCTCCCAAAGGTCGGTGGTTCGGGTGCACCTGGATGAACTCTACGGGGTTTACCAAGAC
GTGCGGAGCCCCCCCTTGTAACATCTATGGGGGTGGGGGGAATTCCAAAAATGAGTCAGACCTCTTCTGC
CCCACCGACTGCTTCAGGAAACATCCTGAGGCCACATACAGCCGGTGTGGTGCGGGGCCCTGGTTGACAC
CTCGGTGCATGGTCGACTATCCATACCGGCTTTGGCACTACCCATGTACAGTCAATTTCACATTGTTCCA
GGTGAGGATGTTTGTGGGCGGGTTTGAACACCGGTTTACCGCCGCTTGCAACTGGACCAGGGGGGAGCGC
TGCGATATCGAGGATCGCGACCGCAGCGAGCAACATCCGCTGCTACATTCAACAACTGAGCTCGCTATAC
TGCCTTGCTCCTTCACGCCCATGCCCGCATTGTCGACAGGTCTAATACACCTCCACCAAAACATCGTGGA
TGTCCAATACCTCTATGGCGTTGGATCTGGCATGGTGGGATGGGCGTTGAAATGGGAGTTCGTTGTCCTC
GTCTTCCTCCTCCTAGCAGATGCACGCGTGTGCGTTGCCCTTTGGCTGATGCTGATGATTTCACAGGCGG
AAGCATAAGCTTATAAGCCGAATTCTGCAGATATCCAGCACAGTGGCGGCCGCTCGAGTCTAGAGGGCCC
GTTTAAACCCGCTGATCAGCCTCGACTGTGCCTTCTAGTTGCCAGCCATCTGTTGTTTGCCCCTCCCCCG
TGCCTTCCTTGACCCTGGAAGGTGCCACTCCCACTGTCCTTTCCTAATAAAATGAGGAAATTGCATCGCA
TTGTCTGAGTAGGTGTCATTCTATTCTGGGGGGTGGGGTGGGGCAGGACAGCAAGGGGGAGGATTGGGAA
GACAATAGCAGGCATGCTGGGGATGCGGTGGGCTCTATGGCTTCTGAGGCGGAAAGAACCAGTGGCGGTA
ATACGGTTATCCACAGAATCAGGGGATAACGCAGGAAAGAACATGTGAGCAAAAGGCCAGCAAAAGGCCA
GGAACCGTAAAAAGGCCGCGTTGCTGGCGTTTTTCCATAGGCTCCGCCCCCCTGACGAGCATCACAAAAA
TCGACGCTCAAGTCAGAGGTGGCGAAACCCGACAGGACTATAAAGATACCAGGCGTTTCCCCCTGGAAGC
TCCCTCGTGCGCTCTCCTGTTCCGACCCTGCCGCTTACCGGATACCTGTCCGCCTTTCTCCCTTCGGGAA
GCGTGGCGCTTTCTCATAGCTCACGCTGTAGGTATCTCAGTTCGGTGTAGGTCGTTCGCTCCAAGCTGGG
CTGTGTGCACGAACCCCCCGTTCAGCCCGACCGCTGCGCCTTATCCGGTAACTATCGTCTTGAGTCCAAC
CCGGTAAGACACGACTTATCGCCACTGGCAGCAGCCACTGGTAACAGGATTAGCAGAGCGAGGTATGTAG
GCGGTGCTACAGAGTTCTTGAAGTGGTGGCCTAACTACGGCTACACTAGAAGAACAGTATTTGGTATCTG
CGCTCTGCTGAAGCCAGTTACCTTCGGAAAAAGAGTTGGTAGCTCTTGATCCGGCAAACAAACCACCGCT
GGTAGCGGTGGTTTTTTTGTTTGCAAGCAGCAGATTACGCGCAGAAAAAAAGGATCTCAAGAAGATCCTT
TGATCTTTTCTACGGGGTCTGACGCTCAGTGGAACGAAAACTCACGTTAAGGGATTTTGGTCATGAGATT
ATCAAAAAGGATCTTCACCTAGATCCTTTTAAATTAAAAATGAAGTTTTAAATCAATCTAAAGTATATAT
GAGTAACCTGAGGCTATGGCAGGGCCTGCCGCCCCGACGTTGGCTGCGAGCCCTGGGCCTTCACCCGAAC
TTGGGGGGTGGGGTGGGGAAAAGGAAGAAACGCGGGCGTATTGGCCCCAATGGGGTCTCGGTGGGGTATC
GACAGAGTGCCAGCCCTGGGACCGAACCCCGCGTTTATGAACAAACGACCCAACACCGTGCGTTTTATTC
TGTCTTTTTATTGCCGTCATAGCGCGGGTTCCTTCCGGTATTGTCTCCTTCCGTGTTTCAGTTAGCCTCC
CCCTAGGGTGGGCGAAGAACTCCAGCATGAGATCCCCGCGCTGGAGGATCATCCAGCCGGCGTCCCGGAA
AACGATTCCGAAGCCCAACCTTTCATAGAAGGCGGCGGTGGAATCGAAATCTCGTGATGGCAGGTTGGGC
GTCGCTTGGTCGGTCATTTCGAACCCCAGAGTCCCGCTCAGAAGAACTCGTCAAGAAGGCGATAGAAGGC
GATGCGCTGCGAATCGGGAGCGGCGATACCGTAAAGCACGAGGAAGCGGTCAGCCCATTCGCCGCCAAGC
TCTTCAGCAATATCACGGGTAGCCAACGCTATGTCCTGATAGCGGTCCGCCACACCCAGCCGGCCACAGT
CGATGAATCCAGAAAAGCGGCCATTTTCCACCATGATATTCGGCAAGCAGGCATCGCCATGGGTCACGAC
GAGATCCTCGCCGTCGGGCATGCTCGCCTTGAGCCTGGCGAACAGTTCGGCTGGCGCGAGCCCCTGATGC
TCTTCGTCCAGATCATCCTGATCGACAAGACCGGCTTCCATCCGAGTACGTGCTCGCTCGATGCGATGTT
TCGCTTGGTGGTCGAATGGGCAGGTAGCCGGATCAAGCGTATGCAGCCGCCGCATTGCATCAGCCATGAT
GGATACTTTCTCGGCAGGAGCAAGGTGAGATGACAGGAGATCCTGCCCCGGCACTTCGCCCAATAGCAGC
CAGTCCCTTCCCGCTTCAGTGACAACGTCGAGCACAGCTGCGCAAGGAACGCCCGTCGTGGCCAGCCACG
ATAGCCGCGCTGCCTCGTCTTGCAGTTCATTCAGGGCACCGGACAGGTCGGTCTTGACAAAAAGAACCGG
GCGCCCCTGCGCTGACAGCCGGAACACGGCGGCATCAGAGCAGCCGATTGTCTGTTGTGCCCAGTCATAG
CCGAATAGCCTCTCCACCCAAGCGGCCGGAGAACCTGCGTGCAATCCATCTTGTTCAATCATGCGAAACG
ATCCTCATCCTGTCTCTTGATCGATCTTTGCAAAAGCCTAGGCCTCCAAAAAAGCCTCCTCACTACTTCT
GGAATAGCTCAGAGGCCGAGGCGGCCTCGGCCTCTGCATAAATAAAAAAAATTAGTCAGCCATGGGGCGG
AGAATGGGCGGAACTGGGCGGAGTTAGGGGCGGGATGGGCGGAGTTAGGGGCGGGACTATGGTTGCTGAC
TAATTGAGATGCATGCTTTGCATACTTCTGCCTGCTGGGGAGCCTGGGGACTTTCCACACCTGGTTGCTG
ACTAATTGAGATGCATGCTTTGCATACTTCTGCCTGCTGGGGAGCCTGGGGACTTTCCACACCCTAACTG
ACACACATTCCACAGCTGGTTCTTTCCGCCTCAGGACTCTTCCTTTTTCAATAAATCAATCTAAAGTATA
TATGAGTAAACTTGGTCTGACAGTTACCAATGCTTAATCAGTGAGGCACCTATCTCAGCGATCTGTCTAT
TTCGTTCATCCATAGTTGCCTGACTCCCCGTCGTGTAGATAACTACGATACGGGAGGGCTTACCATCTGG
CCCCAGTGCTGCAATGATACCGCGAGACCCACGCTCACCGGCTCCAGATTTATCAGCAATAAACCAGCCA
GCCGGAAGGGCCGAGCGCAGAAGTGGTCCTGCAACTTTATCCGCCTCCATCCAGTCTATTAATTGTTGCC
GGGAAGCTAGAGTAAGTAGTTCGCCAGTTAATAGTTTGCGCAACGTTGTTGCCATTGCTACAGGCATCGT
GGTGTCACGCTCGTCGTTTGGTATGGCTTCATTCAGCTCCGGTTCCCAACGATCAAGGCGAGTTACATGA
TCCCCCATGTTGTGCAAAAAAGCGGTTAGCTCCTTCGGTCCTCCGATCGTTGTCAGAAGTAAGTTGGCCG
CAGTGTTATCACTCATGGTTATGGCAGCACTGCATAATTCTCTTACTGTCATGCCATCCGTAAGATGCTT
TTCTGTGACTGGTGAGTACTCAACCAAGTCATTCTGAGAATAGTGTATGCGGCGACCGAGTTGCTCTTGC
CCGGCGTCAATACGGGATAATACCGCGCCACATAGCAGAACTTTAAAAGTGCTCATCATTGGAAAACGTT
CTTCGGGGCGAAAACTCTCAAGGATCTTACCGCTGTTGAGATCCAGTTCGATGTAACCCACTCGTGCACC
CAACTGATCTTCAGCATCTTTTACTTTCACCAGCGTTTCTGGGTGAGCAAAAACAGGAAGGCAAAATGCC
GCAAAAAAGGGAATAAGGGCGACACGGAAATGTTGAATACTCATACTCTTCCTTTTTCAATATTATTGAA
GCATTTATCAGGGTTATTGTCTCATGAGCGGATACATATTTGAATGTATTTAGAAAAATAAACAAATAGG
GGTTCCGCGCACATTTCCCCGAAAAGTGCCACCTG
[124 nt withheld, positions 5636-5759]
C
[91 nt withheld, positions 5761-5851]
A
[49 nt withheld, positions 5853-5901]
CCTTTGACGTTGGAGTCCACGTTCTTT
[37 nt withheld, positions 5929-5965]
ACCCTATCTCGGTCTATTCTTTTGATTTATAAGGGATTTTGCCGATTTCGGCCTATTGGTTAAAAAATGA
GCTGATTTAACAAAAATTTAACGCGAATTTTAACAAAATATTAACGCTTACAATTTACGCGCGCGTTGAC
ATTGATTATTGACTAGTTATTAATAGTAATCAATTACGGGGTCATTAGTTCATAGCCCATATATGGAGTT
CCGCGTTACATAACTTACGGTAAATGGCCCGCCTGGCTGACCGCCCAACGACCCCCGCCCATTGACGTCA
ATAATGACGTATGTTCCCATAGTAACGCCAATAGGGACTTTCCATTGACGTCAATGGGTGGAGTATTTAC
GGTAAACTGCCCACTTGGCAGTACATCAAGTGTATCATATGCCAAGTACGCCCCCTATTGACGTCAATGA
CGGTAAATGGCCCGCCTGGCATTATGCCCAGTACATGACCTTATGGGACTTTCCTACTTGGCAGTACATC
TACGTATTAGTCATCGCTATTACCATGGTGATGCGGTTTTGGCAGTACATCAATGGGCGTGGATAGCGGT
TTGACTCACGGGGATTTCCAAGTCTCCACCCCATTGACGTCAATGGGAGTTTGTTTTGGCACCAAAATCA
ACGGGACTTTCCAAAATGTCGTAACAACTCCGCCCCATTGACGCAAATGGGCGGTAGGCGTGTACGGTGG
GAGGTCTATATAAGCAGAGCTCTCTGGCTAACTAGAGAACCCACTGCTTACTGGCTTATCGAAATTAATA
CGACTCACTATAGGGAGACCCAAGCTGGCTAGCGTTTAAACTTAAGCTTGGTACCGAGCTCGGATCCACT
AGTCCAGTGTGGTGGAATTCGGCTTTCATA
Features (pLannotate 1.2.2; 17 found; start..end, strand, type, name):
     10..1755    +  CDS            POLG_HCVGL (fragment): Experimental evidence at protein level: Swiss-Prot protein existence level 1. [Protease NS2]: Cysteine protease required for the proteolytic auto-cleavage between the non-structural proteins NS2 and NS3 (By similarity). The N-terminus of NS3 is required for the function of NS2 protease (active region NS2-3) (By similarity). Promotes the initiation of viral particle assembly by mediating the interaction between structural and non-structural proteins (By similarity). From Hepatitis C virus (isolate Glasgow) (HCV).
   1846..2070    +  polyA_signal   bGH poly(A) signal: bovine growth hormone polyadenylation signal
   2074..2092    +  promoter       SV40 promoter (fragment): SV40 enhancer and early promoter
   2202..2790    -  rep_origin     ori: high-copy-number ColE1/pMB1/pBR322/pUC origin of replication
   3012..3028    +  polyA_signal   bGH poly(A) signal (fragment): bovine growth hormone polyadenylation signal
   3119..3166    -  polyA_signal   HSV TK poly(A) signal: herpes simplex virus thymidine kinase polyadenylation signal (Cole and Stacy, 1985)
   3225..3377    -  CDS            ble (fragment): BLE_KLEPN - Experimental evidence at protein level: Swiss-Prot protein existence level 1. Binding protein with a strong affinity to the bleomycin family of antibiotics. Binds to CL990; an antimitotic-antibiotic compound. From Klebsiella pneumoniae.
   3398..4192    -  CDS            NeoR/KanR: aminoglycoside phosphotransferase from Tn5; aph(3')-II (or nptII); confers resistance to neomycin, kanamycin, and G418 (Geneticin®)
   4227..4584    -  promoter       SV40 promoter: SV40 enhancer and early promoter
   4586..4603    -  promoter       AmpR promoter (fragment): bla
   4644..5504    -  CDS            AmpR: β-lactamase; bla; confers resistance to ampicillin, carbenicillin, and related antibiotics
   5505..5609    -  promoter       AmpR promoter: bla
   5636..6064    +  rep_origin     f1 ori (sequence partly withheld): f1 bacteriophage origin of replication; arrow indicates direction of (+) strand synthesis
   6103..6482    +  enhancer       CMV enhancer: human cytomegalovirus immediate early enhancer
   6483..6686    +  promoter       CMV promoter: human cytomegalovirus (CMV) immediate early promoter
   6682..6715    +  LTR            5' LTR (truncated) (fragment): truncated 5' long terminal repeat (LTR) from HIV-1
   6731..6749    +  promoter       T7 promoter: promoter for bacteriophage T7 RNA polymerase
