[The description below was written by a language model from this plasmid's Addgene catalogue record and pLannotate feature annotations shown in this document.]
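Description:
UKNP3.1.2 is a mammalian expression plasmid built on the Invitrogen pCR3 backbone that carries the E1E2 envelope glycoprotein region of hepatitis C virus, cloned from patient serum. It belongs to the United Kingdom Nottingham Panel, whose naming scheme encodes genotype, patient number and clone number, so this clone is genotype 3, patient 1, clone 2. The insert of about 1.75 kb appears in the annotation as a fragment matching the HCV polyprotein. The automated label's text about NS2 protease comes from the generic polyprotein database entry and does not mean NS2 is present. According to the depositor, the insert differs from its GenBank reference by W500L and C549A substitutions, which are stated not to affect plasmid function.

Because the plasmid is circular, the CMV immediate-early enhancer and promoter annotated at the end of the sequence lie directly upstream of the insert. They drive its transcription in mammalian cells, and the bovine growth hormone polyadenylation signal terminates it. A T7 promoter between CMV and the insert also serves as a sequencing primer site. The short "HIV-1 LTR" hit overlapping the end of the CMV promoter is a small fragment match and probably an annotation artefact. A separate SV40 early promoter drives NeoR/KanR with an HSV TK polyadenylation signal, allowing G418 selection in mammalian cells. In bacteria the plasmid is maintained at high copy through a ColE1/pUC-type origin with ampicillin selection, and an f1 origin is also present. The depositor and repository-sequenced records differ by only a few nucleotides and have the same feature layout.

The associated publication describes a diverse panel of HCV glycoproteins for vaccine research and for assessing sensitivity to monoclonal antibody neutralization, which indicates the intended use of this clone.
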