Addgene plasmid #98215: UKNP3.1.2
Purpose: Expression of HCV E1E2 genes cloned from patient serum. United Kingdom Nottingham Panel x.xx.xx (genotype.patient number.clone number)
Depositing lab: Jonathan Ball. Depositing organization: University of Nottingham. Publication: A Diverse Panel of Hepatitis C Virus Glycoproteins for Use in Vaccine Research Reveals Extremes of Monoclonal Antibody Neutralization Resistance. Urbanowicz RA, McClure CP, Brown RJ, Tsoleridis T, Persson MA, Krey T, Irving WL, Ball JK, Tarr AW. J Virol. 2015 Dec 23;90(7):3288-301. doi: 10.1128/JVI.02700-15. PubMed 26699643.
Backbone
  Vector backbone: pCR3
  Backbone manufacturer: Invitrogen
  Vector type: Mammalian Expression
Growth in bacteria
  Bacterial resistance: Ampicillin, 100 μg/mL
  Growth temperature: 37°C
  Growth strain: DH5alpha
  Copy number: High Copy
Gene/Insert
  Gene/Insert name: HCV E1E2 (alt name: UKNP3.1.2)
  Species: Hepatitis C virus
  Insert size (bp): 1752
  GenBank ID: KU285215.1
  Cloning method: Unknown
  Sequencing primers: 5′ T7F; 3′ bGHR
Terms and licenses: Academic/Nonprofit Terms; Industry Terms: Not Available to Industry
Depositor comments: The HCV E1E2 insert contains W500L and C549A mutations compared to KU285215.1 but the depositor has confirmed that they do not affect plasmid function.
How to cite: UKNP3.1.2 was a gift from Jonathan Ball (Addgene plasmid # 98215 ; http://n2t.net/addgene:98215 ; RRID:Addgene_98215)
